>Addgene plasmid #219248 | SFFV-NRL-Brd 318 | addgene full sequence | sequence record 449011 | Addgene NGS Result
ATTTATGCAGAGGCCGAGGCCGCCTCGGCCTCTGAGCTATTCCAGAAGTAGTGAGGAGGCTTTTTTGGAG
GCCTAGGGACGTACCCAATTCGCCCTATAGTGAGTCGTATTACGCGCGCTCACTGGCCGTCGTTTTACAA
CGTCGTGACTGGGAAAACCCTGGCGTTACCCAACTTAATCGCCTTGCAGCACATCCCCCTTTCGCCAGCT
GGCGTAATAGCGAAGAGGCCCGCACCGATCGCCCTTCCCAACAGTTGCGCAGCCTGAATGGCGAATGGG
[124 nt withheld, positions 280-403]
C
[91 nt withheld, positions 405-495]
A
[49 nt withheld, positions 497-545]
CCTTTGACGTTGGAGTCCACGTTCTTT
[37 nt withheld, positions 573-609]
ACCCTATCTCGGTCTATTCTTTTGATTTATAAGGGATTTTGCCGATTTCGGCCTATTGGTTAAAAAATGA
GCTGATTTAACAAAAATTTAACGCGAATTTTAACAAAATATTAACGCTTACAATTTAGGTGGCACTTTTC
GGGGAAATGTGCGCGGAACCCCTATTTGTTTATTTTTCTAAATACATTCAAATATGTATCCGCTCATGAG
ACAATAACCCTGATAAATGCTTCAATAATATTGAAAAAGGAAGAGTATGAGTATTCAACATTTCCGTGTC
GCCCTTATTCCCTTTTTTGCGGCATTTTGCCTTCCTGTTTTTGCTCACCCAGAAACGCTGGTGAAAGTAA
AAGATGCTGAAGATCAGTTGGGTGCACGAGTGGGTTACATCGAACTGGATCTCAACAGCGGTAAGATCCT
TGAGAGTTTTCGCCCCGAAGAACGTTTTCCAATGATGAGCACTTTTAAAGTTCTGCTATGTGGCGCGGTA
TTATCCCGTATTGACGCCGGGCAAGAGCAACTCGGTCGCCGCATACACTATTCTCAGAATGACTTGGTTG
AGTACTCACCAGTCACAGAAAAGCATCTTACGGATGGCATGACAGTAAGAGAATTATGCAGTGCTGCCAT
AACCATGAGTGATAACACTGCGGCCAACTTACTTCTGACAACGATCGGAGGACCGAAGGAGCTAACCGCT
TTTTTGCACAACATGGGGGATCATGTAACTCGCCTTGATCGTTGGGAACCGGAGCTGAATGAAGCCATAC
CAAACGACGAGCGTGACACCACGATGCCTGTAGCAATGGCAACAACGTTGCGCAAACTATTAACTGGCGA
ACTACTTACTCTAGCTTCCCGGCAACAATTAATAGACTGGATGGAGGCGGATAAAGTTGCAGGACCACTT
CTGCGCTCGGCCCTTCCGGCTGGCTGGTTTATTGCTGATAAATCTGGAGCCGGTGAGCGTGGGTCTCGCG
GTATCATTGCAGCACTGGGGCCAGATGGTAAGCCCTCCCGTATCGTAGTTATCTACACGACGGGGAGTCA
GGCAACTATGGATGAACGAAATAGACAGATCGCTGAGATAGGTGCCTCACTGATTAAGCATTGGTAACTG
TCAGACCAAGTTTACTCATATATACTTTAGATTGATTTAAAACTTCATTTTTAATTTAAAAGGATCTAGG
TGAAGATCCTTTTTGATAATCTCATGACCAAAATCCCTTAACGTGAGTTTTCGTTCCACTGAGCGTCAGA
CCCCGTAGAAAAGATCAAAGGATCTTCTTGAGATCCTTTTTTTCTGCGCGTAATCTGCTGCTTGCAAACA
AAAAAACCACCGCTACCAGCGGTGGTTTGTTTGCCGGATCAAGAGCTACCAACTCTTTTTCCGAAGGTAA
CTGGCTTCAGCAGAGCGCAGATACCAAATACTGTTCTTCTAGTGTAGCCGTAGTTAGGCCACCACTTCAA
GAACTCTGTAGCACCGCCTACATACCTCGCTCTGCTAATCCTGTTACCAGTGGCTGCTGCCAGTGGCGAT
AAGTCGTGTCTTACCGGGTTGGACTCAAGACGATAGTTACCGGATAAGGCGCAGCGGTCGGGCTGAACGG
GGGGTTCGTGCACACAGCCCAGCTTGGAGCGAACGACCTACACCGAACTGAGATACCTACAGCGTGAGCT
ATGAGAAAGCGCCACGCTTCCCGAAGGGAGAAAGGCGGACAGGTATCCGGTAAGCGGCAGGGTCGGAACA
GGAGAGCGCACGAGGGAGCTTCCAGGGGGAAACGCCTGGTATCTTTATAGTCCTGTCGGGTTTCGCCACC
TCTGACTTGAGCGTCGATTTTTGTGATGCTCGTCAGGGGGGCGGAGCCTATGGAAAAACGCCAGCAACGC
GGCCTTTTTACGGTTCCTGGCCTTTTGCTGGCCTTTTGCTCACATGTTCTTTCCTGCGTTATCCCCTGAT
TCTGTGGATAACCGTATTACCGCCTTTGAGTGAGCTGATACCGCTCGCCGCAGCCGAACGACCGAGCGCA
GCGAGTCAGTGAGCGAGGAAGCGGAAGAGCGCCCAATACGCAAACCGCCTCTCCCCGCGCGTTGGCCGAT
TCATTAATGCAGCTGGCACGACAGGTTTCCCGACTGGAAAGCGGGCAGTGAGCGCAACGCAATTAATGTG
AGTTAGCTCACTCATTAGGCACCCCAGGCTTTACACTTTATGCTTCCGGCTCGTATGTTGTGTGGAATTG
TGAGCGGATAACAATTTCACACAGGAAACAGCTATGACCATGATTACGCCAAGCGCGCAATTAACCCTCA
CTAAAGGGAACAAAAGCTGGAGCTGCAAGCTTAATGTAGTCTTATGCAATACTCTTGTAGTCTTGCAACA
TGGTAACGATGAGTTAGCAACATGCCTTACAAGGAGAGAAAAAGCACCGTGCATGCCGATTGGTGGAAGT
AAGGTGGTACGATCGTGCCTTATTAGGAAGGCAACAGACGGGTCTGACATGGATTGGACGAACCACTGAA
TTGCCGCATTGCAGAGATATTGTATTTAAGTGCCTAGCTCGATACATAAACGGGTCTCTCTGGTTAGACC
AGATCTGAGCCTGGGAGCTCTCTGGCTAACTAGGGAACCCACTGCTTAAGCCTCAATAAAGCTTGCCTTG
AGTGCTTCAAGTAGTGTGTGCCCGTCTGTTGTGTGACTCTGGTAACTAGAGATCCCTCAGACCCTTTTAG
TCAGTGTGGAAAATCTCTAGCAGTGGCGCCCGAACAGGGACTTGAAAGCGAAAGGGAAACCAGAGGAGCT
CTCTCGACGCAGGACTCGGCTTGCTGAAGCGCGCACGGCAAGAGGCGAGGGGCGGCGACTGGTGAGTACG
CCAAAAATTTTGACTAGCGGAGGCTAGAAGGAGAGAGATGGGTGCGAGAGCGTCAGTATTAAGCGGGGGA
GAATTAGATCGCGATGGGAAAAAATTCGGTTAAGGCCAGGGGGAAAGAAAAAATATAAATTAAAACATAT
AGTATGGGCAAGCAGGGAGCTAGAACGATTCGCAGTTAATCCTGGCCTGTTAGAAACATCAGAAGGCTGT
AGACAAATACTGGGACAGCTACAACCATCCCTTCAGACAGGATCAGAAGAACTTAGATCATTATATAATA
CAGTAGCAACCCTCTATTGTGTGCATCAAAGGATAGAGATAAAAGACACCAAGGAAGCTTTAGACAAGAT
AGAGGAAGAGCAAAACAAAAGTAAGACCACCGCACAGCAAGCGGCCGCTGATCTTCAGACCTGGAGGAGG
AGATATGAGGGACAATTGGAGAAGTGAATTATATAAATATAAAGTAGTAAAAATTGAACCATTAGGAGTA
GCACCCACCAAGGCAAAGAGAAGAGTGGTGCAGAGAGAAAAAAGAGCAGTGGGAATAGGAGCTTTGTTCC
TTGGGTTCTTGGGAGCAGCAGGAAGCACTATGGGCGCAGCGTCAATGACGCTGACGGTACAGGCCAGACA
ATTATTGTCTGGTATAGTGCAGCAGCAGAACAATTTGCTGAGGGCTATTGAGGCGCAACAGCATCTGTTG
CAACTCACAGTCTGGGGCATCAAGCAGCTCCAGGCAAGAATCCTGGCTGTGGAAAGATACCTAAAGGATC
AACAGCTCCTGGGGATTTGGGGTTGCTCTGGAAAACTCATTTGCACCACTGCTGTGCCTTGGAATGCTAG
TTGGAGTAATAAATCTCTGGAACAGATTTGGAATCACACGACCTGGATGGAGTGGGACAGAGAAATTAAC
AATTACACAAGCTTAATACACTCCTTAATTGAAGAATCGCAAAACCAGCAAGAAAAGAATGAACAAGAAT
TATTGGAATTAGATAAATGGGCAAGTTTGTGGAATTGGTTTAACATAACAAATTGGCTGTGGTATATAAA
ATTATTCATAATGATAGTAGGAGGCTTGGTAGGTTTAAGAATAGTTTTTGCTGTACTTTCTATAGTGAAT
AGAGTTAGGCAGGGATATTCACCATTATCGTTTCAGACCCACCTCCCAACCCCGAGGGGACCCGACAGGC
CCGAAGGAATAGAAGAAGAAGGTGGAGAGAGAGACAGAGACAGATCCATTCGATTAGTGAACGGATCTCG
ACGGTATCGGTTAACTTTTAAAAGAAAAGGGGGGATTGGGGGGTACAGTGCAGGGGAAAGAATAGTAGAC
ATAATAGCAACAGACATACAAACTAAAGAATTACAAAAACAAATTACAAAAATTCAAAATTTTATCGATC
ACGAGACTAGCCTCGAGCTGGCTGCAGTAACGCCATTTTGCAAGGCATGGAAAAATACCAAACCAAGAAT
AGAGAAGTTCAGATCAAGGGCGGGTACATGAAAATAGCTAACGTTGGGCCAAACAGGATATCTGCGGTGA
GCAGTTTCGGCCCCGGCCCGGGGCCAAGAACAGATGGTCACCGCAGTTTCGGCCCCGGCCCGAGGCCAAG
AACAGATGGTCCCCAGATATGGCCCAACCCTCAGCAGTTTCTTAAGACCCATCAGATGTTTCCAGGCTCC
CCCAAGGACCTGAAATGACCCTGCGCCTTATTTGAATTAACCAATCAGCCTGCTTCTCGCTTCTGTTCGC
GCGCTTCTGCTTCCCGAGCTCTATAAAAGAGCTCACAACCCCTCACTCGGCGCGCCAGTCCTCCGACAGA
CTGAGTCGGCCGGTCGAATCAAGCTTATCGATACCGTCGACGGATCCGCTAGCCCGCGGTTCGAAATGGC
CCTGCCCCCCAGCCCCCTGGCCATGGAATATGTCAATGACTTTGACTTGATGAAGTTTGAGGTAAAGCGG
GAACCCTCTGAGGGCCGACCTGGCCCCCCTACAGCCTCACTGGGCTCCACACCTTACAGCTCAGTGCCTC
CTTCACCCACCTTCAGTGAACCAGGCATGGTGGGGGCAACCGAGGGCACCCGGCCAGGCCTGGAGGAGCT
GTACTGGCTGGCTACCCTGCAGCAGCAGCTGGGGGCTGGGGAGGCATTGGGGCTGAGTCCTGAAGAGGCC
ATGGAGCTGCTGCAGGGTCAGGGCCCAGTCCCTGTTGATGGGCCCCATGGCTACTACCCAGGGAGCCCAG
AGGAGACAGGAGCCCAGCACGTCCAGCTGGCAGAGCGGTTTTCCGACGCGGCGCTGGTCTCGATGTCTGT
GCGGGAGCTAAACCGGCAGCTGCGGGGCTGCGGGCGCGACGAGGCGCTGCGGCTGAAGCAGAGGCGCCGC
ACGCTGAAGAACCGCGGCTACGCGCAGGCCTGTCGCTCCAAGCGGCTGCAGCAGCGGCGCGGGCTGGAGG
CCGAGCGCGCCCGCCTGGCCGCCCAGCTGGACGCGCTGCGGGCCGAGGTGGCCCGCCTGGCCCGGGAGCG
CGATCTCTACAAGGCTCGCTGTGACCGGCTAACCTCGAGCGGCCCCGGGTCCGGGGACCCCTCCCACCTC
TTCCTCTAGACCGGTCGGATCCCCCGGGCTGCAGGAATTCGAGCATCTTACCGCCATTTATTCCCATATT
TGTTCTGTTTTTCTTGATTTGGGTATACATTTAAATGTTAATAAAACAAAATGGTGGGGCAATCATTTAC
ATTTTTAGGGATATGTAATTACTAGTTCAGGTGTATTGCCACAAGACAAACATGTTAAGAAACTTTCCCG
TTATTTACGCTCTGTTCCTGTTAATCAACCTCTGGATTACAAAATTTGTGAAAGATTGACTGATATTCTT
AACTATGTTGCTCCTTTTACGCTGTGTGGATATGCTGCTTTAATGCCTCTGTATCATGCTATTGCTTCCC
GTACGGCTTTCGTTTTCTCCTCCTTGTATAAATCCTGGTTGCTGTCTCTTTATGAGGAGTTGTGGCCCGT
TGTCCGTCAACGTGGCGTGGTGTGCTCTGTGTTTGCTGACGCAACCCCCACTGGCTGGGGCATTGCCACC
ACCTGTCAACTCCTTTCTGGGACTTTCGCTTTCCCCCTCCCGATCGCCACGGCAGAACTCATCGCCGCCT
GCCTTGCCCGCTGCTGGACAGGGGCTAGGTTGCTGGGCACTGATAATTCCGTGGTGTTGTCGGGGAAGCT
GACGTCCTTTGCAATTCGATATCAAGCTGTACCTTCTAGATGTACAACGGGCATAGCGCTTCTAGACCAA
TGACTTACAAGGCAGCTGTAGATCTTAGCCACTTTTTAAAAGAAAAGGGGGGACTGGAAGGGCTAATTCA
CTCCCAACGAAGACAAGATCTGCTTTTTGCTTGTACTGGGTCTCTCTGGTTAGACCAGATCTGAGCCTGG
GAGCTCTCTGGCTAACTAGGGAACCCACTGCTTAAGCCTCAATAAAGCTTGCCTTGAGTGCTTCAAGTAG
TGTGTGCCCGTCTGTTGTGTGACTCTGGTAACTAGAGATCCCTCAGACCCTTTTAGTCAGTGTGGAAAAT
CTCTAGCAGTAGTAGTTCATGTCATCTTATTATTCAGTATTTATAACTTGCAAAGAAATGAATATCAGAG
AGTGAGAGGAACTTGTTTATTGCAGCTTATAATGGTTACAAATAAAGCAATAGCATCACAAATTTCACAA
ATAAAGCATTTTTTTCACTGCATTCTAGTTGTGGTTTGTCCAAACTCATCAATGTATCTTATCATGTCTG
GCTCTAGCTATCCCGCCCCTAACTCCGCCCATCCCGCCCCTAACTCCGCCCAGTTCCGCCCATTCTCCGC
CCCATGGCTGACTAATTTTTTTT
Features (pLannotate 1.2.2; 29 found; start..end, strand, type, name):
     94..112     -  promoter       T7 promoter: promoter for bacteriophage T7 RNA polymerase
    120..275     +  CDS            lacZα (fragment): LacZα fragment of β-galactosidase; lacZ fragment
    280..708     +  rep_origin     f1 ori (sequence partly withheld): f1 bacteriophage origin of replication; arrow indicates direction of (+) strand synthesis
    761..865     +  promoter       AmpR promoter: bla
    866..1726    +  CDS            AmpR: β-lactamase; bla; confers resistance to ampicillin, carbenicillin, and related antibiotics
   1897..2485    +  rep_origin     ori: high-copy-number ColE1/pMB1/pBR322/pUC origin of replication
   2668..2760    +  CDS            lacI (fragment): lac repressor; lacI; The lac repressor binds to the lac operator to inhibit transcription in E. coli. This inhibition can be relieved by adding lactose or isopropyl-β-D-thiogalactopyranoside (IPTG).
   2773..2794    +  protein_bind   CAP binding site: CAP binding activates transcription in the presence of cAMP. E. coli catabolite activator protein
   2809..2839    +  promoter       lac promoter: promoter for the E. coli lac operon
   2847..2863    +  protein_bind   lac operator: The lac repressor binds to the lac operator to inhibit transcription in E. coli. This inhibition can be relieved by adding lactose or isopropyl-β-D-thiogalactopyranoside (IPTG). lac repressor encoded by lacI
   2908..2926    +  promoter       T3 promoter: promoter for bacteriophage T3 RNA polymerase
   2954..3180    +  promoter       RSV promoter: Rous sarcoma virus enhancer/promoter
   3181..3361    +  LTR            5' LTR (truncated): truncated 5' long terminal repeat (LTR) from HIV-1
   3408..3533    +  misc_feature   HIV-1 Ψ: packaging signal of human immunodeficiency virus type 1
   3517..3880    +  CDS            HIV-1 gag (fragment): gag protein from human immunodeficiency virus 1; gag
   4026..4259    +  misc_feature   RRE: The Rev response element (RRE) of HIV-1 allows for Rev-dependent mRNA export from the nucleus to the cytoplasm.
   4636..4736    +  CDS            Rev (fragment): human immunodeficiency virus 1 (HIV-1) Rev protein; rev; enhances nuclear export of unspliced and incompletely spliced viral mRNAs
   4755..4872    +  misc_feature   cPPT/CTS: central polypurine tract and central termination sequence of HIV-1
   4906..5307    +  promoter       SFFV promoter: spleen focus-forming virus long terminal repeat (LTR) promoter
   5317..5340    +  misc_feature   MCS (fragment): pBluescript multiple cloning site
   5365..6075    +  CDS            NRL: NRL_HUMAN - Also known as D14S46E. Experimental evidence at protein level: Swiss-Prot protein existence level 1. Acts as a transcriptional activator which regulates the expression of several rod-specific genes, including RHO and PDE6B (PubMed:21981118). Functions also as a transcriptional coactivator, stimulating transcription mediated by the transcription factor CRX and NR2E3 (PubMed:17335001). Binds in a sequence-specific manner to the rhodopsin promoter (PubMed:17335001). From Homo sapiens (Human).
   6086..6111    +  misc_feature   MCS (fragment): pBluescript multiple cloning site
   6111..6170    +  CDS            S (fragment): HBSAG_WHV6 - Experimental evidence at transcript level: Swiss-Prot protein existence level 2. The middle envelope protein plays an important role in the budding of the virion. It is involved in the induction of budding in a nucleocapsid independent way. In this process the majority of envelope proteins bud to form subviral lipoprotein particles of 22 nm of diameter that do not contain a nucleocapsid (By similarity). From Woodchuck hepatitis B virus (isolate w64/pWS23) (WHV).
   6302..6705    +  misc_feature   WPRE: woodchuck hepatitis virus posttranscriptional regulatory element
   6763..6822    +  CDS            nef (fragment): NEF_HV1Z2 - Experimental evidence at protein level: Swiss-Prot protein existence level 1. Extracellular Nef protein targets CD4(+) T-lymphocytes for apoptosis by interacting with CXCR4 surface receptors. From Human immunodeficiency virus type 1 group M subtype D (isolate Z2/CDC-Z34) (HIV-1).
   6824..7057    +  LTR            3' LTR (ΔU3): self-inactivating 3' long terminal repeat (LTR) from HIV-1
   7129..7250    +  polyA_signal   SV40 poly(A) signal: SV40 polyadenylation signal
   7269..7290    +  rep_origin     SV40 ori (fragment): SV40 origin of replication
   7290..73      +  rep_origin     SV40 ori (across the origin): SV40 origin of replication
