[The description below was written by a language model from this plasmid's Addgene catalogue record and pLannotate feature annotations shown in this document.]
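Description:
SFFV-NRL-Brd 318 is a lentiviral transfer plasmid built on the SFFV-MCS backbone that expresses the human transcription factor NRL together with a construct-specific DNA barcode. It is propagated in E. coli as a high-copy plasmid through a ColE1/pUC-type origin and selected with ampicillin via the β-lactamase gene. The backbone also retains pBluescript-derived remnants, including an f1 origin, lac promoter/operator and lacZα fragments, and T3 and T7 promoters. The sequenced record is about 7.35 kb.

The viral portion has a third-generation, self-inactivating layout. An RSV promoter drives a truncated HIV-1 5' LTR, followed by the Ψ packaging signal with a partial gag sequence, the Rev response element for Rev-dependent export of the genomic RNA, and the cPPT/CTS element. At the other end are a ΔU3 3' LTR, which inactivates LTR promoter activity after integration, and an SV40 polyadenylation signal with SV40 origin sequence.

Between these elements, the spleen focus-forming virus (SFFV) promoter drives the roughly 0.7 kb NRL coding sequence, cloned by restriction enzymes into the multiple cloning site. NRL is a Maf-family activator of rod photoreceptor genes such as rhodopsin. A WPRE downstream enhances transcript expression. According to the depositor, the barcode was inserted at an XbaI site after the WPRE, giving the order SFFV–TF–WPRE–barcode. The barcode itself is not annotated in the feature table. No mammalian selection marker or fluorescent reporter is annotated.

The plasmid belongs to a barcoded transcription factor collection made for combinatorial screening in immune cell reprogramming. The barcode's position suggests it is carried on the expressed transcript, which would allow delivered factors to be identified in transduced cells.
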