Addgene plasmid #219248: SFFV-NRL-Brd 318
Purpose: Transcription factor NRL with a specific barcode assigned.
Depositing lab: Filipe Pereira. Depositing organization: Center for Neuroscience and Cell Biology, University of Coimbra. Publication: A combinatorial transcription factor screening platform for immune cell reprogramming. Kurochkin I, Altman AR, Caiado I, Pertiga-Cabral D, Halitzki E, Minaeva M, Zimmermannova O, Henriques-Oliveira L, Klein D, Nair M, Oliveira D, Cajal LR, Knittel R, Feick C, Ringner M, Martin M, Cirovic B, Pires CF, Rosa FF, Sitnicka E, Theis FJ, Pereira CF. Cell Syst. 2026 Jan 21;17(1):101457. doi: 10.1016/j.cels.2025.101457. Epub 2026 Jan 14. PubMed 41539305.
Backbone
  Vector backbone: SFFV-MCS
  Backbone size w/o insert (bp): 6638
  Vector type: Lentiviral
Growth in bacteria
  Bacterial resistance: Ampicillin, 100 μg/mL
  Growth temperature: 37°C
  Growth strain: NEB Stable
  Copy number: High Copy
Gene/Insert
  Gene/Insert name: NRL
  Species: H. sapiens (human)
  Insert size (bp): 714
  Entrez Gene: NRL (a.k.a. D14S46E, NRL-MAF, RP27)
  Promoter: The spleen focus-forming virus (SFFV) promoter
  Cloning method: Restriction Enzyme; 5′ cloning site Bsp119I (not destroyed); 3′ cloning site BstHI (not destroyed)
Terms and licenses: Academic/Nonprofit Terms; Industry Terms: Not Available to Industry
Depositor comments: Barcode sequence cloned into XbaI restriction site. Design of plasmid is as follows: SFFV-[TF sequence]-WPRE-[Barcode sequence].
How to cite: SFFV-NRL-Brd 318 was a gift from Filipe Pereira (Addgene plasmid # 219248 ; http://n2t.net/addgene:219248 ; RRID:Addgene_219248)
