>Addgene plasmid #219248 | SFFV-NRL-Brd 318 | depositor partial sequence | sequence record 428224 | TF ORF
ATGGCCCTGCCCCCCAGCCCCCTGGCCATGGAATATGTCAATGACTTTGACTTGATGAAGTTTGAGGTAA
AGCGGGAACCCTCTGAGGGCCGACCTGGCCCCCCTACAGCCTCACTGGGCTCCACACCTTACAGCTCAGT
GCCTCCTTCACCCACCTTCAGTGAACCAGGCATGGTGGGGGCAACCGAGGGCACCCGGCCAGGCCTGGAG
GAGCTGTACTGGCTGGCTACCCTGCAGCAGCAGCTGGGGGCTGGGGAGGCATTGGGGCTGAGTCCTGAAG
AGGCCATGGAGCTGCTGCAGGGTCAGGGCCCAGTCCCTGTTGATGGGCCCCATGGCTACTACCCAGGGAG
CCCAGAGGAGACAGGAGCCCAGCACGTCCAGCTGGCAGAGCGGTTTTCCGACGCGGCGCTGGTCTCGATG
TCTGTGCGGGAGCTAAACCGGCAGCTGCGGGGCTGCGGGCGCGACGAGGCGCTGCGGCTGAAGCAGAGGC
GCCGCACGCTGAAGAACCGCGGCTACGCGCAGGCCTGTCGCTCCAAGCGGCTGCAGCAGCGGCGCGGGCT
GGAGGCCGAGCGCGCCCGCCTGGCCGCCCAGCTGGACGCGCTGCGGGCCGAGGTGGCCCGCCTGGCCCGG
GAGCGCGATCTCTACAAGGCTCGCTGTGACCGGCTAACCTCGAGCGGCCCCGGGTCCGGGGACCCCTCCC
ACCTCTTCCTCTAG
