>Addgene plasmid #219248 | SFFV-NRL-Brd 318 | depositor partial sequence | sequence record 428225 | Barcode sequence
TGTACAACGGGCATAGCGCT
